>Addgene plasmid #86886 | pcDNA3.1 - PP1g - Flag - BirA* (AA2-140) | addgene full sequence | sequence record 172438 | Addgene NGS Result
ATCCATCTTGTTCAATCATGCGAAACGATCCTCATCCTGTCTCTTGATCAGATCCGAAAATGGATATACA
AGCTCCCGGGAGCTTTTTGCAAAAGCCTAGGCCTCCAAAAAAGCCTCCTCACTACTTCTGGAATAGCTCA
GAGGCAGAGGCGGCCTCGGCCTCTGCATAAATAAAAAAAATTAGTCAGCCATGGGGCGGAGAATGGGCGG
AACTGGGCGGAGTTAGGGGCGGGATGGGCGGAGTTAGGGGCGGGACTATGGTTGCTGACTAATTGAGATG
CATGCTTTGCATACTTCTGCCTGCTGGGGAGCCTGGGGACTTTCCACACCTGGTTGCTGACTAATTGAGA
TGCATGCTTTGCATACTTCTGCCTGCTGGGGAGCCTGGGGACTTTCCACACCCTAACTGACACACATTCC
ACAGAATTAATTCGCGTTAAATTTTTGTTAAATCAGCTCATTTTTTAACCAATAGGCCGAAATCGGCAAA
ATCCCTTATAAATCAAAAGAATAGACCGAGATAGGGT
[37 nt withheld, positions 528-564]
AAAGAACGTGGACTCCAACGTCAAAGG
[49 nt withheld, positions 592-640]
T
[91 nt withheld, positions 642-732]
G
[124 nt withheld, positions 734-857]
GGGGATACCCCCTAGAGCCCCAGCTGGTTCTTTCCGCCTCAGAAGCCATAGAGCCCACCGCATCCCCAGC
ATGCCTGCTATTGTCTTCCCAATCCTCCCCCTTGCTGTCCTGCCCCACCCCACCCCCCAGAATAGAATGA
CACCTACTCAGACAATGCGATGCAATTTCCTCATTTTATTAGGAAAGGACAGTGGGAGTGGCACCTTCCA
GGGTCAAGGAAGGCACGGGGGAGGGGCAAACAACAGATGGCTGGCAACTAGAAGGCACAGTCGAGGCTGA
TCAGCGCTAGAGTTTGTGCTCCAGTCTCCAGAACATGGACAGGTACAGGTTGGCTCCGAATGGGCTGAAC
CACTTCCGTCCTCTGCCTCCTCTGCCAGCCTGCTGGTACTCGGCGATGCAGGCGTCGCCGGACTTCAGCT
CTCCGATTCTGTCCAGCAGGTACTGATTGGTGGAGTCGATCACAGGCAACACGGCCACGCTTCCGCCATC
CAGCTGTCCCAGGATCTGCTTGGCGTTCAGCAGCTGGATAGGCTCAGGCAGGCTGTAGCCCTTGCCAGGC
ACGGTGAACACGTCCACTCCCCAGTCTCTCAGTGTCTGGATGTGCTTGTTGATGGCGGCTCTGCTCATTC
CCAGGGTCTCTCCCAGCTGCTCGCCAGAGTGGAACTCGCCGTTGGCCAGCAGGGCGATCAGCTTCAGGGG
CACGGTGTTGTCCTTGGATCCGAATTCGAATCCGGAGACGTACGACCGGTTAACACTCTTGTCGTCATCG
TCCTTGTAGTCCATAACAGGCCTTAAGCGTAGCTTTGCTTGCTTTGTGATCATACCCCGTGGCGGTGTGA
CAGGTCTCGTGGCATTGGGCTTCTTTTTCTCTGCAGGCTTTAAAATCTGGAAGGAGCACATGAGGGTCTC
ATCCACACTCATCATGGCGCCCGCATTGTCAAACTCGCCACAGTAGTTGGGTGCAGAAAACAGAGTGACT
AACTGCCTCTTTGCAAAAAACTCATATCCATCTTCAACCACCTGATGGGCTCTACATATAAGATCCAAAT
CATGCTTATGGAGAAATTTTGCAACCACTTCTGCACCAAATGTGAAGGACACTCCTCTGTCATTTTCACC
CCAGCCTAAGACATCTTTATCGGGGTCAGACCACAAAAGATCACAAAGAAGACCTTGATCTGGTACATCA
GTTGGTCTCATAATTCGCCGAATCTGCTCCATAGATTGAAGATCTGGTGATAAACCTCCATGACAGCAGA
ATATCTTCTCGTCCACGATGGCTGCTATCGGTAAGCAGTTAAAACAGTCTGTGAACGTTTTCCACAGCTT
AATGTTGTATCTTCTCTTACACTCATCATAAAATCCGTAGATTCTATTGATGCTGGCACACTCATGGTTC
CCTCTAAGAAGAAAAAAGTTCTCCGGATACTTGATTTTGTAGGCCAGCAAGAGGCAGATCGTCTCTAGTG
ACTGTTTGCCCCTGTCCACATAGTCCCCGAGAAACAAATAGTTGCTTTCTGGAGGAAAGCCACCGTATTC
AAACAGACGGAGCAAATCATAGTACTGCCCGTGGATGTCACCACATATCTTGAGTGGTGCTTCAAGTTCT
AAAAGGATAGGCTGACTGAGGAAGATCTCCCGAGACTTCAAGCACAGTCCCCGGATTTCATTCTCCTGGA
GCTGGACATTCTTGCCTGGCTTGGACCCTCTCACTTCCAGCAGCCGTTGGATGATACTGTCGATGTTGAG
TTTATCGATATCCGCCGCCATTAGCCAGCTTGGGTCTCCCTATAGTGAGTCGTATTAATTTCGATAAGCC
AGTAAGCAGTGGGTTCTCTAGTTAGCCAGAGAGCTCTGCTTATATAGACCTCCCACCGTACACGCCTACC
GCCCATTTGCGTCAATGGGGCGGAGTTGTTACGACATTTTGGAAAGTCCCGTTGATTTTGGTGCCAAAAC
AAACTCCCATTGACGTCAATGGGGTGGAGACTTGGAAATCCCCGTGAGTCAAACCGCTATCCACGCCCAT
TGATGTACTGCCAAAACCGCATCACCATGGTAATAGCGATGACTAATACGTAGATGTACTGCCAAGTAGG
AAAGTCCCATAAGGTCATGTACTGGGCATAATGCCAGGCGGGCCATTTACCGTCATTGACGTCAATAGGG
GGCGTACTTGGCATATGATACACTTGATGTACTGCCAAGTGGGCAGTTTACCGTAAATACTCCACCCATT
GACGTCAATGGAAAGTCCCTATTGGCGTTACTATGGGAACATACGTCATTATTGACGTCAATGGGCGGGG
GTCGTTGGGCGGTCAGCCAGGCGGGCCATTTACCGTAAGTTATGTAACGCGGAACTCCATATATGGGCTA
TGAACTAATGACCCCGTAATTGATTACTATTAATAACTAGTCAATAATCAATGTCAACGCGTATATCTGG
CCCGTACATCGCGAAGCAGCGCAAAACGCCTAACCCTAAGCAGATTCTTCATGCAATTGTCGGTCAAGCC
TTGCCTTGTTGTAGCTTAAATTTTGCTCGCGCACTACTCAGCGACCTCCAACACACAAGCAGGGAGCAGA
TACTGGCTTAACTATGCGGCATCAGAGCAGATTGTACTGAGAGTGCACCATAGGGGATCGGGAGATCTCC
CGATCCGTCGACGTCAGGTGGCACTTTTCGGGGAAATGTGCGCGGAACCCCTATTTGTTTATTTTTCTAA
ATACATTCAAATATGTATCCGCTCATGAGACAATAACCCTGATAAATGCTTCAATAATATTGAAAAAGGA
AGAGTATGAGTATTCAACATTTCCGTGTCGCCCTTATTCCCTTTTTTGCGGCATTTTGCCTTCCTGTTTT
TGCTCACCCAGAAACGCTGGTGAAAGTAAAAGATGCTGAAGATCAGTTGGGTGCACGAGTGGGTTACATC
GAACTGGATCTCAACAGCGGTAAGATCCTTGAGAGTTTTCGCCCCGAAGAACGTTTTCCAATGATGAGCA
CTTTTAAAGTTCTGCTATGTGGCGCGGTATTATCCCGTATTGACGCCGGGCAAGAGCAACTCGGTCGCCG
CATACACTATTCTCAGAATGACTTGGTTGAGTACTCACCAGTCACAGAAAAGCATCTTACGGATGGCATG
ACAGTAAGAGAATTATGCAGTGCTGCCATAACCATGAGTGATAACACTGCGGCCAACTTACTTCTGACAA
CGATCGGAGGACCGAAGGAGCTAACCGCTTTTTTGCACAACATGGGGGATCATGTAACTCGCCTTGATCG
TTGGGAACCGGAGCTGAATGAAGCCATACCAAACGACGAGCGTGACACCACGATGCCTGTAGCAATGGCA
ACAACGTTGCGCAAACTATTAACTGGCGAACTACTTACTCTAGCTTCCCGGCAACAATTAATAGACTGGA
TGGAGGCGGATAAAGTTGCAGGACCACTTCTGCGCTCGGCCCTTCCGGCTGGCTGGTTTATTGCTGATAA
ATCTGGAGCCGGTGAGCGTGGGTCTCGCGGTATCATTGCAGCACTGGGGCCAGATGGTAAGCCCTCCCGT
ATCGTAGTTATCTACACGACGGGGAGTCAGGCAACTATGGATGAACGAAATAGACAGATCGCTGAGATAG
GTGCCTCACTGATTAAGCATTGGTAACTGTCAGACCAAGTTTACTCATATATACTTTAGATTGATTTAAA
ACTTCATTTTTAATTTAAAAGGATCTAGGTGAAGATCCTTTTTGATAATCTCATGACCAAAATCCCTTAA
CGTGAGTTTTCGTTCCACTGAGCGTCAGACCCCGTAGAAAAGATCAAAGGATCTTCTTGAGATCCTTTTT
TTCTGCGCGTAATCTGCTGCTTGCAAACAAAAAAACCACCGCTACCAGCGGTGGTTTGTTTGCCGGATCA
AGAGCTACCAACTCTTTTTCCGAAGGTAACTGGCTTCAGCAGAGCGCAGATACCAAATACTGTTCTTCTA
GTGTAGCCGTAGTTAGGCCACCACTTCAAGAACTCTGTAGCACCGCCTACATACCTCGCTCTGCTAATCC
TGTTACCAGTGGCTGCTGCCAGTGGCGATAAGTCGTGTCTTACCGGGTTGGACTCAAGACGATAGTTACC
GGATAAGGCGCAGCGGTCGGGCTGAACGGGGGGTTCGTGCACACAGCCCAGCTTGGAGCGAACGACCTAC
ACCGAACTGAGATACCTACAGCGTGAGCTATGAGAAAGCGCCACGCTTCCCGAAGGGAGAAAGGCGGACA
GGTATCCGGTAAGCGGCAGGGTCGGAACAGGAGAGCGCACGAGGGAGCTTCCAGGGGGAAACGCCTGGTA
TCTTTATAGTCCTGTCGGGTTTCGCCACCTCTGACTTGAGCGTCGATTTTTGTGATGCTCGTCAGGGGGG
CGGAGCCTATGGAAAAACGCCAGCAACGCGGCCTTTTTACGGTTCCTGGCCTTTTGCTGGCCTTTTGCTC
ACATGTTCTTTCCTGCGTTATCCCCTGATTCTGTGGATAACCGTATTACCGCCTTTGAGTGAGCTGATAC
CGCTCGCCGCAGCCGAACGACCGAGCGCAGCGAGTCAGTGAGCGAGGAAGCGGAAGAGCGCCCAATACGC
AAACCGCCTCTCCCCGCGCGTTGGCCGATTCATTAATGCAGCTGGCACGACAGGTTTCCCGACTGGAAAG
CGGGCAGTGAGCGCAACGCAATTAATGTGAGTTAGCTCACTCATTAGGCACCCCAGGCTTTACACTTTAT
GCTTCCGGCTCGTATGTTGTGTGGAATTGTGAGCGGATAACAATTTCACACAGGAAACAGCTATGACCAT
GATTACGCCAAGCTCTAGCTAGAGGTCGACGGTATACAGACATGATAAGATACATTGATGAGTTTGGACA
AACCACAACTAGAATGCAGTGAAAAAAATGCTTTATTTGTGAAATTTGTGATGCTATTGCTTTATTTGTA
ACCATTATAAGCTGCAATAAACAAGTTGGGGTGGGCGAAGAACTCCAGCATGAGATCCCCGCGCTGGAGG
ATCATCCAGCCGGCGTCCCGGAAAACGATTCCGAAGCCCAACCTTTCATAGAAGGCGGCGGTGGAATCGA
AATCTCGTGATGGCAGGTTGGGCGTCGCTTGGTCGGTCATTTCGAACCCCAGAGTCCCGCTCAGAAGAAC
TCGTCAAGAAGGCGATAGAAGGCGATGCGCTGCGAATCGGGAGCGGCGATACCGTAAAGCACGAGGAAGC
GGTCAGCCCATTCGCCGCCAAGCTCTTCAGCAATATCACGGGTAGCCAACGCTATGTCCTGATAGCGGTC
CGCCACACCCAGCCGGCCACAGTCGATGAATCCAGAAAAGCGGCCATTTTCCACCATGATATTCGGCAAG
CAGGCATCGCCATGGGTCACGACGAGATCCTCGCCGTCGGGCATGCGCGCCTTGAGCCTGGCGAACAGTT
CGGCTGGCGCGAGCCCCTGATGCTCTTCGTCCAGATCATCCTGATCGACAAGACCGGCTTCCATCCGAGT
ACGTGCTCGCTCGATGCGATGTTTCGCTTGGTGGTCGAATGGGCAGGTAGCCGGATCAAGCGTATGCAGC
CGCCGCATTGCATCAGCCATGATGGATACTTTCTCGGCAGGAGCAAGGTGAGATGACAGGAGATCCTGCC
CCGGCACTTCGCCCAATAGCAGCCAGTCCCTTCCCGCTTCAGTGACAACGTCGAGCACAGCTGCGCAAGG
AACGCCCGTCGTGGCCAGCCACGATAGCCGCGCTGCCTCGTCCCGCAGTTCATTCAGGGCACCGGACAGG
TCGGTCTTGACAAAAAGAACCGGGCGCCCCTGCGCTGACAGCCGGAACACGGCGGCATCAGAGCAGCCGA
TTGTCTGTTGTGCCCAGTCATAGCCGAATAGCCTCTCCACCCAAGCGGCCGGAGAACCTGCGTGCA
Features (pLannotate 1.2.2; 21 found; start..end, strand, type, name):
     86..415     -  promoter       SV40 promoter: SV40 enhancer and early promoter
    429..857     -  rep_origin     f1 ori (sequence partly withheld): f1 bacteriophage origin of replication; arrow indicates direction of (+) strand synthesis
    878..899     -  promoter       SV40 promoter (fragment): SV40 enhancer and early promoter
    903..1127    -  polyA_signal   bGH poly(A) signal: bovine growth hormone polyadenylation signal
   1154..1572    -  CDS            BirA(R118G) (fragment): promiscuous R118G mutant of the E. coli biotin protein ligase (Cronan, 2005) also known as BirA* or BioID
   1660..2622    -  CDS            Ppp1cc: PP1G_MOUSE - Experimental evidence at protein level: Swiss-Prot protein existence level 1. [Isoform 2]: Required for normal male fertility. From Mus musculus (Mouse).
   2646..2664    -  promoter       T7 promoter: promoter for bacteriophage T7 RNA polymerase
   2680..2713    -  LTR            5' LTR (truncated) (fragment): truncated 5' long terminal repeat (LTR) from HIV-1
   2709..2912    -  promoter       CMV promoter: human cytomegalovirus (CMV) immediate early promoter
   2913..3292    -  enhancer       CMV enhancer: human cytomegalovirus immediate early enhancer
   3447..3499    +  misc_feature   bom (fragment): basis of mobility region from pBR322
   3558..3662    +  promoter       AmpR promoter: bla
   3663..4523    +  CDS            AmpR: β-lactamase; bla; confers resistance to ampicillin, carbenicillin, and related antibiotics
   4694..5282    +  rep_origin     ori: high-copy-number ColE1/pMB1/pBR322/pUC origin of replication
   5465..5557    +  CDS            lacI (fragment): lac repressor; lacI; The lac repressor binds to the lac operator to inhibit transcription in E. coli. This inhibition can be relieved by adding lactose or isopropyl-β-D-thiogalactopyranoside (IPTG).
   5570..5591    +  protein_bind   CAP binding site: CAP binding activates transcription in the presence of cAMP. E. coli catabolite activator protein
   5606..5636    +  promoter       lac promoter: promoter for the E. coli lac operon
   5644..5660    +  protein_bind   lac operator: The lac repressor binds to the lac operator to inhibit transcription in E. coli. This inhibition can be relieved by adding lactose or isopropyl-β-D-thiogalactopyranoside (IPTG). lac repressor encoded by lacI
   5733..5854    -  polyA_signal   SV40 poly(A) signal: SV40 polyadenylation signal
   5849..6007    -  CDS            ble (fragment): BLE_KLEPN - Experimental evidence at protein level: Swiss-Prot protein existence level 1. Binding protein with a strong affinity to the bleomycin family of antibiotics. Binds to CL990; an antimitotic-antibiotic compound. From Klebsiella pneumoniae.
   6028..19      -  CDS            NeoR/KanR (across the origin): aminoglycoside phosphotransferase from Tn5; aph(3')-II (or nptII); confers resistance to neomycin, kanamycin, and G418 (Geneticin®)
