[The description below was written by a language model from this plasmid's Addgene catalogue record and pLannotate feature annotations shown in this document.]
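Description:
pcDNA3.1 - PP1g - Flag - BirA* (AA2-140) is a mammalian expression plasmid built on the pcDNA3.1 backbone that encodes the N-terminal half of a split-BioID proximity-biotinylation system. It is propagated in E. coli as a high-copy plasmid through a ColE1/pUC-type origin with ampicillin selection (AmpR, β-lactamase), and it also carries an f1 origin. For mammalian cells it contains an SV40 promoter-driven NeoR/KanR cassette with an SV40 poly(A) signal, nominally allowing G418 selection. However, the record notes a Q61R substitution in the neomycin cassette found during quality control, and the depositing lab has not tested neomycin selection with this plasmid.

The payload is a single fusion open reading frame expressed from the CMV enhancer/promoter and terminated by the bGH polyadenylation signal, with a T7 promoter just upstream of the coding region. It joins the catalytic subunit of protein phosphatase 1 gamma (PP1γ, annotated as Ppp1cc) to a FLAG tag and then to residues 2–140 of BirA*, the promiscuous R118G mutant of the E. coli biotin ligase; the FLAG tag is not separately annotated in the feature table but is listed in the catalogue. The BirA* fragment is meant to be paired with a complementary C-terminal fragment fused to a second protein. Interaction between the two fusion partners would bring the halves together and allow biotinylation of nearby proteins, so that labelling depends on dimerization.

The catalogue lists the insert species as human and rat, whereas the automated annotation matched the mouse PP1γ protein. The listed vector size (6987 bp) also differs slightly from the sequenced record (6,803 nt).
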