Addgene plasmid #86886: pcDNA3.1 - PP1g - Flag - BirA* (AA2-140)
Purpose: N-terminal part of the split-BioID
Depositing lab: Mathieu Bollen. Publication: Split-BioID: a proximity-biotinylation assay for dimerization-dependent protein interactions. Munter S, Gornemann J, Derua R, Lesage B, Qian J, Heroes E, Waelkens E, Eynde AV, Beullens M, Bollen M. FEBS Lett. 2016 Dec 29. doi: 10.1002/1873-3468.12548. PubMed 28032891.
Backbone
  Vector backbone: pcDNA3.1
  Total vector size (bp): 6987
  Vector type: Mammalian Expression
  Selectable markers: Neomycin (select with G418)
Growth in bacteria
  Bacterial resistance: Ampicillin, 100 μg/mL
  Growth temperature: 37°C
  Growth strain: DH5alpha
  Copy number: High Copy
Gene/Insert
  Gene/Insert name: PP1g - FLAG - BirA (AA2-140)
  Species: H. sapiens (human), R. norvegicus (rat)
  Mutation: BirA Amino Acids 2-140
  Tag / fusion protein: FLAG tag
Terms and licenses: Academic/Nonprofit Terms; Industry Terms: Not Available to Industry
Depositor comments: Please note that mutation Q61R was found in the Neomycin cassette during Addgene's quality control process. The depositing lab has not tested neomycin selection for this plasmid.
How to cite: pcDNA3.1 - PP1g - Flag - BirA* (AA2-140) was a gift from Mathieu Bollen (Addgene plasmid # 86886 ; http://n2t.net/addgene:86886 ; RRID:Addgene_86886)
